Addgene plasmid #77558: DAPK3 gRNA (BRDN0001147205)
Purpose: 3rd generation lentiviral gRNA plasmid targeting human DAPK3
Depositing lab: John Doench & David Root. Depositing organization: Broad Institute. Publication: Optimized sgRNA design to maximize activity and minimize off-target effects of CRISPR-Cas9. Doench JG, Fusi N, Sullender M, Hegde M, Vaimberg EW, Donovan KF, Smith I, Tothova Z, Wilen C, Orchard R, Virgin HW, Listgarten J, Root DE. Nat Biotechnol. 2016 Jan 18. doi: 10.1038/nbt.3437. PubMed 26780180.
Backbone
  Vector backbone: lentiGuide-Puro
  Backbone manufacturer: Zhang Lab (Addgene plasmid # 52963)
  Vector type: Mammalian Expression, Lentiviral, CRISPR
  Selectable markers: Puromycin
Growth in bacteria
  Bacterial resistance: Ampicillin, 100 μg/mL
  Growth temperature: 37°C
  Growth strain: DH5alpha
  Copy number: High Copy
Gene/Insert
  Gene/Insert name: DAPK3 (alt names: DAPK3; NM_001348.2)
  gRNA/shRNA sequence: TCGCGCACAAGATCGAGGCG
  Species: H. sapiens (human)
  Entrez Gene: DAPK3 (a.k.a. DLK, ZIP, ZIPK)
  Promoter: hU6
  Cloning method: Unknown
  Sequencing primers: 5′ U6-F; 3′ pS2-R
Terms and licenses: Academic/Nonprofit Terms; Industry Terms: Not Available to Industry
Depositor comments: The gRNA was designed to target the following Genbank reference sequence(s): NM_001348.2. Note that this plasmid does NOT contain Cas9. It should be used in conjunction with lentiCas9-Blast (Addgene #52962) or otherwise with cell lines already expressing Cas9. Browse the full kinome gRNA library at http://www.addgene.org/pooled-library/broadgpp-human-kinome/ or visit http://www.broadinstitute.org/rnai/public/ for detailed protocols and information.
How to cite: DAPK3 gRNA (BRDN0001147205) was a gift from John Doench & David Root (Addgene plasmid # 77558 ; http://n2t.net/addgene:77558 ; RRID:Addgene_77558)
