[The description below was written by a language model from this plasmid's Addgene catalogue record and pLannotate feature annotations shown in this document.]
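Description:
DAPK3 gRNA (BRDN0001147205) is a third-generation lentiviral guide RNA plasmid built on the lentiGuide-Puro backbone, designed to direct Streptococcus pyogenes Cas9 to the human DAPK3 gene (also known as DLK, ZIP or ZIPK). It is one of a set of guides associated with a human kinome CRISPR library. In bacteria it is maintained through a high-copy ColE1/pUC-type origin and selected with ampicillin via the β-lactamase gene. The backbone also carries an f1 origin, an SV40 origin and poly(A) signal, and remnants of lac and T7/T3 promoter elements typical of the parent cloning vector.

The lentiviral transfer cassette begins with an RSV promoter fused to a truncated HIV-1 5' LTR, which makes genomic RNA production Tat-independent. This is followed by the Ψ packaging signal with a gag fragment, the Rev response element for Rev-dependent nuclear export, and a cPPT/CTS that aids nuclear import of the provirus. It ends in a ΔU3 self-inactivating 3' LTR. Within this unit, a human U6 RNA polymerase III promoter drives the 20-nucleotide DAPK3-targeting spacer joined to the Cas9 gRNA scaffold. A separate EF-1α core promoter with its intron A expresses puromycin N-acetyltransferase, so transduced mammalian cells can be selected with puromycin, and a WPRE boosts transcript expression.

The plasmid does not encode Cas9. It is meant to be used with a separate Cas9 vector or in cells already expressing Cas9, typically for DAPK3 knockout studies.
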