Features (pLannotate 1.2.2; 29 found; start..end, strand, type, name):
     14..80      +  CDS            small t antigen (fragment): SV40 (simian virus 40) small t antigen
    106..317     +  promoter       EF-1α core promoter: core promoter for human elongation factor EF-1α
    318..1256    +  intron         EF-1α intron A: intron upstream of the start codon of human EF-1α
   1278..1877    +  CDS            PuroR (fragment): puromycin N-acetyltransferase; pac from Streptomyces; confers resistance to puromycin
   1893..2481    +  misc_feature   WPRE: woodchuck hepatitis virus posttranscriptional regulatory element
   2532..2551    +  misc_feature   cPPT/CTS (fragment): central polypurine tract and central termination sequence of HIV-1
   2553..2786    +  LTR            3' LTR (ΔU3): self-inactivating 3' long terminal repeat (LTR) from HIV-1
   2864..2985    +  polyA_signal   SV40 poly(A) signal: SV40 polyadenylation signal
   3025..3160    +  rep_origin     SV40 ori: SV40 origin of replication
   3181..3199    -  promoter       T7 promoter: promoter for bacteriophage T7 RNA polymerase
   3207..3362    +  CDS            lacZα (fragment): LacZα fragment of β-galactosidase; lacZ fragment
   3367..3795    +  rep_origin     f1 ori (sequence partly withheld): f1 bacteriophage origin of replication; arrow indicates direction of (+) strand synthesis
   3848..3952    +  promoter       AmpR promoter: bla
   3953..4813    +  CDS            AmpR: β-lactamase; bla; confers resistance to ampicillin, carbenicillin, and related antibiotics
   4984..5572    +  rep_origin     ori: high-copy-number ColE1/pMB1/pBR322/pUC origin of replication
   5755..5847    +  CDS            lacI (fragment): lac repressor; lacI; The lac repressor binds to the lac operator to inhibit transcription in E. coli. This inhibition can be relieved by adding lactose or isopropyl-β-D-thiogalactopyranoside (IPTG).
   5860..5881    +  protein_bind   CAP binding site: CAP binding activates transcription in the presence of cAMP. E. coli catabolite activator protein
   5896..5926    +  promoter       lac promoter: promoter for the E. coli lac operon
   5934..5950    +  protein_bind   lac operator: The lac repressor binds to the lac operator to inhibit transcription in E. coli. This inhibition can be relieved by adding lactose or isopropyl-β-D-thiogalactopyranoside (IPTG). lac repressor encoded by lacI
   5995..6013    +  promoter       T3 promoter: promoter for bacteriophage T3 RNA polymerase
   6041..6267    +  promoter       RSV promoter: Rous sarcoma virus enhancer/promoter
   6268..6448    +  LTR            5' LTR (truncated): truncated 5' long terminal repeat (LTR) from HIV-1
   6495..6620    +  misc_feature   HIV-1 Ψ: packaging signal of human immunodeficiency virus type 1
   6604..6967    +  CDS            HIV-1 gag (fragment): gag protein from human immunodeficiency virus 1; gag
   7113..7346    +  misc_feature   RRE: The Rev response element (RRE) of HIV-1 allows for Rev-dependent mRNA export from the nucleus to the cytoplasm.
   7723..7749    +  CDS            Rev (fragment): human immunodeficiency virus 1 (HIV-1) Rev protein; rev; enhances nuclear export of unspliced and incompletely spliced viral mRNAs
   7753..7993    +  promoter       U6 promoter: RNA polymerase III promoter for human U6 snRNA
   8023..8098    +  misc_RNA       gRNA scaffold: guide RNA scaffold for the Streptococcus pyogenes CRISPR/Cas9 system
   8154..8271    +  misc_feature   cPPT/CTS: central polypurine tract and central termination sequence of HIV-1
>Addgene plasmid #77558 | DAPK3 gRNA (BRDN0001147205) | addgene full sequence | sequence record 187994 | Addgene Assembled Sequence
CCCGGGTGCAAAGATGGATAAAGTTTTAAACAGAGAGGAATCTTTGCAGCTAATGGACCTTCTAGGTCTT
GAAAGGAGTGGGAATTGGCTCCGGTGCCCGTCAGTGGGCAGAGCGCACATCGCCCACAGTCCCCGAGAAG
TTGGGGGGAGGGGTCGGCAATTGATCCGGTGCCTAGAGAAGGTGGCGCGGGGTAAACTGGGAAAGTGATG
TCGTGTACTGGCTCCGCCTTTTTCCCGAGGGTGGGGGAGAACCGTATATAAGTGCAGTAGTCGCCGTGAA
CGTTCTTTTTCGCAACGGGTTTGCCGCCAGAACACAGGTAAGTGCCGTGTGTGGTTCCCGCGGGCCTGGC
CTCTTTACGGGTTATGGCCCTTGCGTGCCTTGAATTACTTCCACCTGGCTGCAGTACGTGATTCTTGATC
CCGAGCTTCGGGTTGGAAGTGGGTGGGAGAGTTCGAGGCCTTGCGCTTAAGGAGCCCCTTCGCCTCGTGC
TTGAGTTGAGGCCTGGCCTGGGCGCTGGGGCCGCCGCGTGCGAATCTGGTGGCACCTTCGCGCCTGTCTC
GCTGCTTTCGATAAGTCTCTAGCCATTTAAAATTTTTGATGACCTGCTGCGACGCTTTTTTTCTGGCAAG
ATAGTCTTGTAAATGCGGGCCAAGATCTGCACACTGGTATTTCGGTTTTTGGGGCCGCGGGCGGCGACGG
GGCCCGTGCGTCCCAGCGCACATGTTCGGCGAGGCGGGGCCTGCGAGCGCGGCCACCGAGAATCGGACGG
GGGTAGTCTCAAGCTGGCCGGCCTGCTCTGGTGCCTGGCCTCGCGCCGCCGTGTATCGCCCCGCCCTGGG
CGGCAAGGCTGGCCCGGTCGGCACCAGTTGCGTGAGCGGAAAGATGGCCGCTTCCCGGCCCTGCTGCAGG
GAGCTCAAAATGGAGGACGCGGCGCTCGGGAGAGCGGGCGGGTGAGTCACCCACACAAAGGAAAAGGGCC
TTTCCGTCCTCAGCCGTCGCTTCATGTGACTCCACGGAGTACCGGGCGCCGTCCAGGCACCTCGATTAGT
TCTCGAGCTTTTGGAGTACGTCGTCTTTAGGTTGGGGGGAGGGGTTTTATGCGATGGAGTTTCCCCACAC
TGAGTGGGTGGAGACTGAAGTTAGGCCAGCTTGGCACTTGATGTAATTCTCCTTGGAATTTGCCCTTTTT
GAGTTTGGATCTTGGTTCATTCTCAAGCCTCAGACAGTGGTTCAAAGTTTTTTTCTTCCATTTCAGGTGT
CGTGACGTACGGCCACCATGACCGAGTACAAGCCCACGGTGCGCCTCGCCACCCGCGACGACGTCCCCAG
GGCCGTACGCACCCTCGCCGCCGCGTTCGCCGACTACCCCGCCACGCGCCACACCGTCGATCCGGACCGC
CACATCGAGCGGGTCACCGAGCTGCAAGAACTCTTCCTCACGCGCGTCGGGCTCGACATCGGCAAGGTGT
GGGTCGCGGACGACGGCGCCGCCGTGGCGGTCTGGACCACGCCGGAGAGCGTCGAAGCGGGGGCGGTGTT
CGCCGAGATCGGCCCGCGCATGGCCGAGTTGAGCGGTTCCCGGCTGGCCGCGCAGCAACAGATGGAAGGC
CTCCTGGCGCCGCACCGGCCCAAGGAGCCCGCGTGGTTCCTGGCCACCGTCGGAGTCTCGCCCGACCACC
AGGGCAAGGGTCTGGGCAGCGCCGTCGTGCTCCCCGGAGTGGAGGCGGCCGAGCGCGCCGGGGTGCCCGC
CTTCCTGGAGACCTCCGCGCCCCGCAACCTCCCCTTCTACGAGCGGCTCGGCTTCACCGTCACCGCCGAC
GTCGAGGTGCCCGAAGGACCGCGCACCTGGTGCATGACCCGCAAGCCCGGTGCCTGAACGCGTTAAGTCG
ACAATCAACCTCTGGATTACAAAATTTGTGAAAGATTGACTGGTATTCTTAACTATGTTGCTCCTTTTAC
GCTATGTGGATACGCTGCTTTAATGCCTTTGTATCATGCTATTGCTTCCCGTATGGCTTTCATTTTCTCC
TCCTTGTATAAATCCTGGTTGCTGTCTCTTTATGAGGAGTTGTGGCCCGTTGTCAGGCAACGTGGCGTGG
TGTGCACTGTGTTTGCTGACGCAACCCCCACTGGTTGGGGCATTGCCACCACCTGTCAGCTCCTTTCCGG
GACTTTCGCTTTCCCCCTCCCTATTGCCACGGCGGAACTCATCGCCGCCTGCCTTGCCCGCTGCTGGACA
GGGGCTCGGCTGTTGGGCACTGACAATTCCGTGGTGTTGTCGGGGAAATCATCGTCCTTTCCTTGGCTGC
TCGCCTGTGTTGCCACCTGGATTCTGCGCGGGACGTCCTTCTGCTACGTCCCTTCGGCCCTCAATCCAGC
GGACCTTCCTTCCCGCGGCCTGCTGCCGGCTCTGCGGCCTCTTCCGCGTCTTCGCCTTCGCCCTCAGACG
AGTCGGATCTCCCTTTGGGCCGCCTCCCCGCGTCGACTTTAAGACCAATGACTTACAAGGCAGCTGTAGA
TCTTAGCCACTTTTTAAAAGAAAAGGGGGGACTGGAAGGGCTAATTCACTCCCAACGAAGACAAGATCTG
CTTTTTGCTTGTACTGGGTCTCTCTGGTTAGACCAGATCTGAGCCTGGGAGCTCTCTGGCTAACTAGGGA
ACCCACTGCTTAAGCCTCAATAAAGCTTGCCTTGAGTGCTTCAAGTAGTGTGTGCCCGTCTGTTGTGTGA
CTCTGGTAACTAGAGATCCCTCAGACCCTTTTAGTCAGTGTGGAAAATCTCTAGCAGTACGTATAGTAGT
TCATGTCATCTTATTATTCAGTATTTATAACTTGCAAAGAAATGAATATCAGAGAGTGAGAGGAACTTGT
TTATTGCAGCTTATAATGGTTACAAATAAAGCAATAGCATCACAAATTTCACAAATAAAGCATTTTTTTC
ACTGCATTCTAGTTGTGGTTTGTCCAAACTCATCAATGTATCTTATCATGTCTGGCTCTAGCTATCCCGC
CCCTAACTCCGCCCATCCCGCCCCTAACTCCGCCCAGTTCCGCCCATTCTCCGCCCCATGGCTGACTAAT
TTTTTTTATTTATGCAGAGGCCGAGGCCGCCTCGGCCTCTGAGCTATTCCAGAAGTAGTGAGGAGGCTTT
TTTGGAGGCCTAGGGACGTACCCAATTCGCCCTATAGTGAGTCGTATTACGCGCGCTCACTGGCCGTCGT
TTTACAACGTCGTGACTGGGAAAACCCTGGCGTTACCCAACTTAATCGCCTTGCAGCACATCCCCCTTTC
GCCAGCTGGCGTAATAGCGAAGAGGCCCGCACCGATCGCCCTTCCCAACAGTTGCGCAGCCTGAATGGCG
AATGGG
[124 nt withheld, positions 3367-3490]
C
[91 nt withheld, positions 3492-3582]
A
[49 nt withheld, positions 3584-3632]
CCTTTGACGTTGGAGTCCACGTTCTTT
[37 nt withheld, positions 3660-3696]
ACCCTATCTCGGTCTATTCTTTTGATTTATAAGGGATTTTGCCGATTTCGGCCTATTGGTTAAAAAATGA
GCTGATTTAACAAAAATTTAACGCGAATTTTAACAAAATATTAACGCTTACAATTTAGGTGGCACTTTTC
GGGGAAATGTGCGCGGAACCCCTATTTGTTTATTTTTCTAAATACATTCAAATATGTATCCGCTCATGAG
ACAATAACCCTGATAAATGCTTCAATAATATTGAAAAAGGAAGAGTATGAGTATTCAACATTTCCGTGTC
GCCCTTATTCCCTTTTTTGCGGCATTTTGCCTTCCTGTTTTTGCTCACCCAGAAACGCTGGTGAAAGTAA
AAGATGCTGAAGATCAGTTGGGTGCACGAGTGGGTTACATCGAACTGGATCTCAACAGCGGTAAGATCCT
TGAGAGTTTTCGCCCCGAAGAACGTTTTCCAATGATGAGCACTTTTAAAGTTCTGCTATGTGGCGCGGTA
TTATCCCGTATTGACGCCGGGCAAGAGCAACTCGGTCGCCGCATACACTATTCTCAGAATGACTTGGTTG
AGTACTCACCAGTCACAGAAAAGCATCTTACGGATGGCATGACAGTAAGAGAATTATGCAGTGCTGCCAT
AACCATGAGTGATAACACTGCGGCCAACTTACTTCTGACAACGATCGGAGGACCGAAGGAGCTAACCGCT
TTTTTGCACAACATGGGGGATCATGTAACTCGCCTTGATCGTTGGGAACCGGAGCTGAATGAAGCCATAC
CAAACGACGAGCGTGACACCACGATGCCTGTAGCAATGGCAACAACGTTGCGCAAACTATTAACTGGCGA
ACTACTTACTCTAGCTTCCCGGCAACAATTAATAGACTGGATGGAGGCGGATAAAGTTGCAGGACCACTT
CTGCGCTCGGCCCTTCCGGCTGGCTGGTTTATTGCTGATAAATCTGGAGCCGGTGAGCGTGGGTCTCGCG
GTATCATTGCAGCACTGGGGCCAGATGGTAAGCCCTCCCGTATCGTAGTTATCTACACGACGGGGAGTCA
GGCAACTATGGATGAACGAAATAGACAGATCGCTGAGATAGGTGCCTCACTGATTAAGCATTGGTAACTG
TCAGACCAAGTTTACTCATATATACTTTAGATTGATTTAAAACTTCATTTTTAATTTAAAAGGATCTAGG
TGAAGATCCTTTTTGATAATCTCATGACCAAAATCCCTTAACGTGAGTTTTCGTTCCACTGAGCGTCAGA
CCCCGTAGAAAAGATCAAAGGATCTTCTTGAGATCCTTTTTTTCTGCGCGTAATCTGCTGCTTGCAAACA
AAAAAACCACCGCTACCAGCGGTGGTTTGTTTGCCGGATCAAGAGCTACCAACTCTTTTTCCGAAGGTAA
CTGGCTTCAGCAGAGCGCAGATACCAAATACTGTTCTTCTAGTGTAGCCGTAGTTAGGCCACCACTTCAA
GAACTCTGTAGCACCGCCTACATACCTCGCTCTGCTAATCCTGTTACCAGTGGCTGCTGCCAGTGGCGAT
AAGTCGTGTCTTACCGGGTTGGACTCAAGACGATAGTTACCGGATAAGGCGCAGCGGTCGGGCTGAACGG
GGGGTTCGTGCACACAGCCCAGCTTGGAGCGAACGACCTACACCGAACTGAGATACCTACAGCGTGAGCT
ATGAGAAAGCGCCACGCTTCCCGAAGGGAGAAAGGCGGACAGGTATCCGGTAAGCGGCAGGGTCGGAACA
GGAGAGCGCACGAGGGAGCTTCCAGGGGGAAACGCCTGGTATCTTTATAGTCCTGTCGGGTTTCGCCACC
TCTGACTTGAGCGTCGATTTTTGTGATGCTCGTCAGGGGGGCGGAGCCTATGGAAAAACGCCAGCAACGC
GGCCTTTTTACGGTTCCTGGCCTTTTGCTGGCCTTTTGCTCACATGTTCTTTCCTGCGTTATCCCCTGAT
TCTGTGGATAACCGTATTACCGCCTTTGAGTGAGCTGATACCGCTCGCCGCAGCCGAACGACCGAGCGCA
GCGAGTCAGTGAGCGAGGAAGCGGAAGAGCGCCCAATACGCAAACCGCCTCTCCCCGCGCGTTGGCCGAT
TCATTAATGCAGCTGGCACGACAGGTTTCCCGACTGGAAAGCGGGCAGTGAGCGCAACGCAATTAATGTG
AGTTAGCTCACTCATTAGGCACCCCAGGCTTTACACTTTATGCTTCCGGCTCGTATGTTGTGTGGAATTG
TGAGCGGATAACAATTTCACACAGGAAACAGCTATGACCATGATTACGCCAAGCGCGCAATTAACCCTCA
CTAAAGGGAACAAAAGCTGGAGCTGCAAGCTTAATGTAGTCTTATGCAATACTCTTGTAGTCTTGCAACA
TGGTAACGATGAGTTAGCAACATGCCTTACAAGGAGAGAAAAAGCACCGTGCATGCCGATTGGTGGAAGT
AAGGTGGTACGATCGTGCCTTATTAGGAAGGCAACAGACGGGTCTGACATGGATTGGACGAACCACTGAA
TTGCCGCATTGCAGAGATATTGTATTTAAGTGCCTAGCTCGATACATAAACGGGTCTCTCTGGTTAGACC
AGATCTGAGCCTGGGAGCTCTCTGGCTAACTAGGGAACCCACTGCTTAAGCCTCAATAAAGCTTGCCTTG
AGTGCTTCAAGTAGTGTGTGCCCGTCTGTTGTGTGACTCTGGTAACTAGAGATCCCTCAGACCCTTTTAG
TCAGTGTGGAAAATCTCTAGCAGTGGCGCCCGAACAGGGACTTGAAAGCGAAAGGGAAACCAGAGGAGCT
CTCTCGACGCAGGACTCGGCTTGCTGAAGCGCGCACGGCAAGAGGCGAGGGGCGGCGACTGGTGAGTACG
CCAAAAATTTTGACTAGCGGAGGCTAGAAGGAGAGAGATGGGTGCGAGAGCGTCAGTATTAAGCGGGGGA
GAATTAGATCGCGATGGGAAAAAATTCGGTTAAGGCCAGGGGGAAAGAAAAAATATAAATTAAAACATAT
AGTATGGGCAAGCAGGGAGCTAGAACGATTCGCAGTTAATCCTGGCCTGTTAGAAACATCAGAAGGCTGT
AGACAAATACTGGGACAGCTACAACCATCCCTTCAGACAGGATCAGAAGAACTTAGATCATTATATAATA
CAGTAGCAACCCTCTATTGTGTGCATCAAAGGATAGAGATAAAAGACACCAAGGAAGCTTTAGACAAGAT
AGAGGAAGAGCAAAACAAAAGTAAGACCACCGCACAGCAAGCGGCCGCTGATCTTCAGACCTGGAGGAGG
AGATATGAGGGACAATTGGAGAAGTGAATTATATAAATATAAAGTAGTAAAAATTGAACCATTAGGAGTA
GCACCCACCAAGGCAAAGAGAAGAGTGGTGCAGAGAGAAAAAAGAGCAGTGGGAATAGGAGCTTTGTTCC
TTGGGTTCTTGGGAGCAGCAGGAAGCACTATGGGCGCAGCGTCAATGACGCTGACGGTACAGGCCAGACA
ATTATTGTCTGGTATAGTGCAGCAGCAGAACAATTTGCTGAGGGCTATTGAGGCGCAACAGCATCTGTTG
CAACTCACAGTCTGGGGCATCAAGCAGCTCCAGGCAAGAATCCTGGCTGTGGAAAGATACCTAAAGGATC
AACAGCTCCTGGGGATTTGGGGTTGCTCTGGAAAACTCATTTGCACCACTGCTGTGCCTTGGAATGCTAG
TTGGAGTAATAAATCTCTGGAACAGATTTGGAATCACACGACCTGGATGGAGTGGGACAGAGAAATTAAC
AATTACACAAGCTTAATACACTCCTTAATTGAAGAATCGCAAAACCAGCAAGAAAAGAATGAACAAGAAT
TATTGGAATTAGATAAATGGGCAAGTTTGTGGAATTGGTTTAACATAACAAATTGGCTGTGGTATATAAA
ATTATTCATAATGATAGTAGGAGGCTTGGTAGGTTTAAGAATAGTTTTTGCTGTACTTTCTATAGTGAAT
AGAGTTAGGCAGGGATATTCACCATTATCGTTTCAGACCCACCTCCCAACCCCGAGGGGACCCAGAGAGG
GCCTATTTCCCATGATTCCTTCATATTTGCATATACGATACAAGGCTGTTAGAGAGATAATTAGAATTAA
TTTGACTGTAAACACAAAGATATTAGTACAAAATACGTGACGTAGAAAGTAATAATTTCTTGGGTAGTTT
GCAGTTTTAAAATTATGTTTTAAAATGGACTATCATATGCTTACCGTAACTTGAAAGTATTTCGATTTCT
TGGCTTTATATATCTTGTGGAAAGGACGAAACACCGTCGCGCACAAGATCGAGGCGGTTTTAGAGCTAGA
AATAGCAAGTTAAAATAAGGCTAGTCCGTTATCAACTTGAAAAAGTGGCACCGAGTCGGTGCTTTTTTAA
GCTTGGCGTAACTAGATCTTGAGACAAATGGCAGTATTCATCCACAATTTTAAAAGAAAAGGGGGGATTG
GGGGGTACAGTGCAGGGGAAAGAATAGTAGACATAATAGCAACAGACATACAAACTAAAGAATTACAAAA
ACAAATTACAAAAATTCAAAATTTTCGGGTTTATTACAGGGACAGCAGAGATCCACTTTGGCGCCGGCTC
GAGGGGG
