>Addgene plasmid #77558 | DAPK3 gRNA (BRDN0001147205) | depositor partial sequence | sequence record 145018 | Target Sequence
TCGCGCACAAGATCGAGGCG
