>Addgene plasmid #77558 | DAPK3 gRNA (BRDN0001147205) | addgene partial sequence | sequence record 187993 | hU6-F
TAGAAAGTAATAATTTCTTGGGTAGTTTGCAGTTTTAAAATTATGTTTTAAAATGGACTATCATATGCTT
ACCGTAACTTGAAAGTATTTCGATTTCTTGGCTTTATATATCTTGTGGAAAGGACGAAACACCGTCGCGC
ACAAGATCGAGGCGGTTTTAGAGCTAGAAATAGCAAGTTAAAATAAGGCTAGTCCGTTATCAACTTGAAA
AAGTGGCACCGAGTCGGTGCTTTTTTAAGCTTGGCGTAACTAGATCTTGAGACAAATGGCAGTATTCATC
CACAATTTTAAAAGAAAAGGGGGGATTGGGGGGTACAGTGCAGGGGAAAGAATAGTAGACATAATAGCAA
CAGACATACAAACTAAAGAATTACAAAAACAAATTACAAAAATTCAAAATTTTCGGGTTTATTACAGGGA
CAGCAGAGATCCACTTTGGCGCCGGCTCGAGGGGGCCCGGGTGCAAAGATGGATAAAGTTTTAAACAGAG
AGGAATCTTTGCAGCTAATGGACCTTCTAGGTCTTGAAAGGAGTGGGAATTGGCTCCGGTGCCCGTCAGT
GGGCAGAGCG
